Addgene plasmid #112074: pORFE0010
Purpose: 3xmVenus module CT
Depositing lab: Christian Chevalier. Depositing organization: INRAE Centre de Recherche de Bordeaux.
Backbone
  Vector backbone: pAGM1301
  Vector type: Plant Expression
Growth in bacteria
  Bacterial resistance: Spectinomycin, 50 μg/mL
  Growth temperature: 37°C
  Growth strain: DH5alpha
  Copy number: High Copy
Gene/Insert
  Gene/Insert name: 3xmVenus
  Insert size (bp): 2166
  Mutation: Ser to Thr at amino acid 63 and Phe to Leu at position 64
  Cloning method: Restriction Enzyme; 5′ cloning site BpiI (destroyed during cloning); 3′ cloning site BpiI (destroyed during cloning)
  Sequencing primers: 5′ CGTTATCCCCTGATTCTGTGGATAAC; 3′ GTCTCATGAGCGGATACATATTTGAATG
Terms and licenses: Academic/Nonprofit Terms; Industry Terms: Not Available to Industry
Depositor comments: BsaI and BbsI sites have been removed from the sequence by site-directed mutagenesis.
How to cite: pORFE0010 was a gift from Christian Chevalier (Addgene plasmid # 112074 ; http://n2t.net/addgene:112074 ; RRID:Addgene_112074)
