[The description below was written by a language model from this plasmid's Addgene catalogue record and pLannotate feature annotations shown in this document.]
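Description:
pORFE0010 is a small, high-copy E. coli cloning plasmid built on the pAGM1301 backbone and catalogued as a plant expression part. It is a module for Golden Gate-style (type IIS) modular assembly rather than a complete expression vector. It carries a "CT" module, which by the usual convention of such toolkits indicates a C-terminal tag position, although the record does not spell this out. The plasmid replicates from a ColE1/pUC-type origin and is selected with spectinomycin through the aadA streptomycin/spectinomycin resistance gene, which sits downstream of a bla-type promoter. The short integrase, gentamicin acetyltransferase and lacI fragments found by annotation appear to be backbone remnants, not functional genes.

The payload is a 2,166 bp insert made of three tandem copies of the yellow fluorescent protein Venus, listed as mVenus, arranged head to tail on the same strand and separated by only a few nucleotides, consistent with one continuous triple-fluorophore reading frame. The record notes Ser-to-Thr and Phe-to-Leu changes at positions 63 and 64. Internal BsaI and BbsI sites were removed by site-directed mutagenesis so the module survives type IIS digestion during later assembly steps. The insert was cloned through BpiI sites that were destroyed in the process. No plant promoter, terminator or plant selection marker is annotated, so expression depends on combining this part with other modules into a transcription unit. A likely use is fusing a bright triple-Venus tag to a protein of interest for localisation or reporter work in plants. The depositor and sequenced records differ by two nucleotides in length and in their start coordinate, but show the same features.
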