Features (pLannotate 1.2.2; 9 found; start..end, strand, type, name):
    110..214     +  promoter       AmpR promoter: bla
    205..285     -  CDS            int (fragment): INT2_ECOLX - Protein inferred from homology: Swiss-Prot protein existence level 3. Putative integrase believed to be involved in the insertion of antibiotic resistance genes into plasmids and transposons. From Escherichia coli.
    371..427     +  CDS            GmR (fragment): gentamycin acetyltransferase; aacC1; confers resistance to gentamycin
    434..1222    +  CDS            aadA: S3AD_ECOLX - Experimental evidence at protein level: Swiss-Prot protein existence level 1. Mediates bacterial resistance to the antibiotics streptomycin and spectinomycin. From Escherichia coli.
   1396..1984    +  rep_origin     ori: high-copy-number ColE1/pMB1/pBR322/pUC origin of replication
   2167..2216    +  CDS            lacI (fragment): lac repressor; lacI; The lac repressor binds to the lac operator to inhibit transcription in E. coli. This inhibition can be relieved by adding lactose or isopropyl-β-D-thiogalactopyranoside (IPTG).
   2245..2961    +  CDS            Venus: Venus is a basic (constitutively fluorescent) yellow fluorescent protein published in 2002, derived from Aequorea victoria. It is reported to be a rapidly-maturing weak dimer with moderate acid sensitivity.
   2968..3684    +  CDS            Venus: Venus is a basic (constitutively fluorescent) yellow fluorescent protein published in 2002, derived from Aequorea victoria. It is reported to be a rapidly-maturing weak dimer with moderate acid sensitivity.
   3691..4410    +  CDS            Venus: yellow fluorescent protein (YFP) with fast and efficient maturation (Nagai et al., 2002) mammalian codon-optimized
>Addgene plasmid #112074 | pORFE0010 | depositor full sequence | sequence record 211237 | pORFE0010 sequence 4442 bps
GTGGCTCTTCAGTGGACGAAAGGGCCTCGTGATACGCCTATTTTTATAGGTTAATGTCATGATAATAATG
GTTTCTTAGACGTCAGGTGGCACTTTTCGGGGAAATGTGCGCGGAACCCCTATTTGTTTATTTTTCTAAA
TACATTCAAATATGTATCCGCTCATGAGACAATAACCCTGATAAATGCTTCAATAATATTGAAAAAGGAA
GAGTATGCGCTCACGCAACTGGTCCAGAACCTTGACCGAACGCAGCGGTGGTAACGGCGCAGTGGCGGTT
TTCATGGCTTGTTATGACTGTTTTTTTGGGGTACAGTCTATGCCTCGGGCATCCAAGCAGCAAGCGCGTT
ACGCCGTGGGTCGATGTTTGATGTTATGGAGCAGCAACGATGTTACGCAGCAGGGCAGTCGCCCTAAAAC
AAAGTTAAACATCATGAGGGAAGCGGTGATCGCCGAAGTATCGACTCAACTATCAGAGGTAGTTGGCGTC
ATCGAGCGCCATCTCGAACCGACGTTGCTGGCCGTACATTTGTACGGCTCCGCAGTGGATGGCGGCCTGA
AGCCACACAGCGATATTGATTTGCTGGTTACGGTGACCGTAAGGCTTGATGAAACAACGCGGCGAGCTTT
GATCAACGACCTTTTGGAAACTTCGGCTTCCCCTGGAGAGAGCGAGATTCTCCGCGCTGTAGAAGTCACC
ATTGTTGTGCACGACGACATCATTCCGTGGCGTTATCCAGCTAAGCGCGAACTGCAATTTGGAGAATGGC
AGCGCAATGACATTCTTGCAGGTATCTTCGAGCCAGCCACGATCGACATTGATCTGGCTATCTTGCTGAC
AAAAGCAAGAGAACATAGCGTTGCCTTGGTAGGTCCAGCGGCGGAGGAACTCTTTGATCCGGTTCCTGAA
CAGGATCTATTTGAGGCGCTAAATGAAACCTTAACGCTATGGAACTCGCCGCCCGACTGGGCTGGCGATG
AGCGAAATGTAGTGCTTACGTTGTCCCGCATTTGGTACAGCGCAGTAACCGGCAAAATCGCGCCGAAGGA
TGTCGCTGCCGACTGGGCAATGGAGCGCCTGCCGGCCCAGTATCAGCCCGTCATACTTGAAGCTAGACAG
GCTTATCTTGGACAAGAAGAAGATCGCTTGGCCTCGCGCGCAGATCAGTTGGAAGAATTTGTCCATTACG
TAAAAGGCGAGATCACCAAGGTAGTCGGCAAATAACTGTCAGACCAAGTTTACTCATATATACTTTAGAT
TGATTTAAAACTTCATTTTTAATTTAAAAGGATCTAGGTGAAGATCCTTTTTGATAATCTCATGACCAAA
ATCCCTTAACGTGAGTTTTCGTTCCACTGAGCGTCAGACCCCGTAGAAAAGATCAAAGGATCTTCTTGAG
ATCCTTTTTTTCTGCGCGTAATCTGCTGCTTGCAAACAAAAAAACCACCGCTACCAGCGGTGGTTTGTTT
GCCGGATCAAGAGCTACCAACTCTTTTTCCGAAGGTAACTGGCTTCAGCAGAGCGCAGATACCAAATACT
GTCCTTCTAGTGTAGCCGTAGTTAGGCCACCACTTCAAGAACTCTGTAGCACCGCCTACATACCTCGCTC
TGCTAATCCTGTTACCAGTGGCTGCTGCCAGTGGCGATAAGTCGTGTCTTACCGGGTTGGACTCAAGACG
ATAGTTACCGGATAAGGCGCAGCGGTCGGGCTGAACGGGGGGTTCGTGCACACAGCCCAGCTTGGAGCGA
ACGACCTACACCGAACTGAGATACCTACAGCGTGAGCTATGAGAAAGCGCCACGCTTCCCGAAGGGAGAA
AGGCGGACAGGTATCCGGTAAGCGGCAGGGTCGGAACAGGAGAGCGCACGAGGGAGCTTCCAGGGGGAAA
CGCCTGGTATCTTTATAGTCCTGTCGGGTTTCGCCACCTCTGACTTGAGCGTCGATTTTTGTGATGCTCG
TCAGGGGGGCGGAGCCTATGGAAAAACGCCAGCAACGCGGCCTTTTTACGGTTCCTGGCCTTTTGCTGGC
CTTTTGCTCACATGTTCTTTCCTGCGTTATCCCCTGATTCTGTGGATAACCGTATTACCGCCTTTGAGTG
AGCTGATACCGCTCGCCGCAGCCGAACGACCGAGCGCAGCGAGTCAGTGAGCGAGGAAGCGGAAGAGCGC
CCAATACGCAAACCGCCTCTCCCCGCGCGTTGGCCGATTCATTAATCACTCTGTGGTCTCATTCGGCTGG
ATCCATGGTGAGCAAGGGCGAGGAGCTGTTCACCGGGGTGGTGCCCATCCTGGTCGAGCTGGACGGCGAC
GTAAACGGCCACAAGTTCAGCGTGTCCGGCGAGGGCGAGGGCGATGCCACCTACGGCAAGCTGACCCTGA
AGCTGATCTGCACCACCGGCAAGCTGCCCGTGCCCTGGCCCACCCTCGTGACCACCCTGGGCTACGGCCT
GCAGTGCTTCGCCCGCTACCCCGACCACATGAAGCAGCACGACTTCTTCAAGTCCGCCATGCCCGAAGGC
TACGTCCAGGAGCGCACCATCTTCTTCAAGGACGACGGCAACTACAAGACCCGCGCCGAGGTGAAGTTCG
AGGGCGACACCCTGGTGAACCGCATCGAGCTGAAGGGCATCGACTTCAAGGAGGACGGCAACATCCTGGG
GCACAAGCTGGAGTACAACTACAACAGCCACAACGTCTATATCACCGCCGACAAGCAGAAGAACGGCATC
AAGGCCAACTTCAAGATCCGCCACAACATCGAGGACGGCGGCGTGCAGCTCGCCGACCACTACCAGCAGA
ACACCCCCATCGGCGACGGCCCCGTGCTGCTGCCCGACAACCACTACCTGAGCTACCAGTCCGCCCTGAG
CAAAGACCCCAACGAGAAGCGCGATCACATGGTCCTGCTGGAGTTCGTGACCGCCGCCGGGATCACTCTC
GGCATGGACGAGCTGTACAAGAGATCCATGGTGAGCAAGGGCGAGGAGCTGTTCACCGGGGTGGTGCCCA
TCCTGGTCGAGCTGGACGGCGACGTAAACGGCCACAAGTTCAGCGTGTCCGGCGAGGGCGAGGGCGATGC
CACCTACGGCAAGCTGACCCTGAAGCTGATCTGCACCACCGGCAAGCTGCCCGTGCCCTGGCCCACCCTC
GTGACCACCCTGGGCTACGGCCTGCAGTGCTTCGCCCGCTACCCCGACCACATGAAGCAGCACGACTTCT
TCAAGTCCGCCATGCCCGAAGGCTACGTCCAGGAGCGCACCATCTTCTTCAAGGACGACGGCAACTACAA
GACCCGCGCCGAGGTGAAGTTCGAGGGCGACACCCTGGTGAACCGCATCGAGCTGAAGGGCATCGACTTC
AAGGAGGACGGCAACATCCTGGGGCACAAGCTGGAGTACAACTACAACAGCCACAACGTCTATATCACCG
CCGACAAGCAGAAGAACGGCATCAAGGCCAACTTCAAGATCCGCCACAACATCGAGGACGGCGGCGTGCA
GCTCGCCGACCACTACCAGCAGAACACCCCCATCGGCGACGGCCCCGTGCTGCTGCCCGACAACCACTAC
CTGAGCTACCAGTCCGCCCTGAGCAAAGACCCCAACGAGAAGCGCGATCACATGGTCCTGCTGGAGTTCG
TGACCGCCGCCGGGATCACTCTCGGCATGGACGAGCTGTACAAGAGATCCATGGTGAGCAAGGGCGAGGA
GCTGTTCACCGGGGTGGTGCCCATCCTGGTCGAGCTGGACGGCGACGTAAACGGCCACAAGTTCAGCGTG
TCCGGCGAGGGCGAGGGCGATGCCACCTACGGCAAGCTGACCCTGAAGCTGATCTGCACCACCGGCAAGC
TGCCCGTGCCCTGGCCCACCCTCGTGACCACCCTGGGCTACGGCCTGCAGTGCTTCGCCCGCTACCCCGA
CCACATGAAGCAGCACGACTTCTTCAAGTCCGCCATGCCCGAAGGCTACGTCCAGGAGCGCACCATCTTC
TTCAAGGACGACGGCAACTACAAGACCCGCGCCGAGGTGAAGTTCGAGGGCGACACCCTGGTGAACCGCA
TCGAGCTGAAGGGCATCGACTTCAAGGAGGACGGCAACATCCTGGGGCACAAGCTGGAGTACAACTACAA
CAGCCACAACGTCTATATCACCGCCGACAAGCAGAAGAACGGCATCAAGGCCAACTTCAAGATCCGCCAC
AACATCGAGGACGGCGGCGTGCAGCTCGCCGACCACTACCAGCAGAACACCCCCATCGGCGACGGCCCCG
TGCTGCTGCCCGACAACCACTACCTGAGCTACCAGTCCGCCCTGAGCAAAGACCCCAACGAGAAGCGCGA
TCACATGGTCCTGCTGGAGTTCGTGACCGCCGCCGGGATCACTCTCGGCATGGACGAGCTGTACAAGTAA
GATTAACTCGAGGTCCGCTTTGAGACCACGAA
