Features (pLannotate 1.2.2; 9 found; start..end, strand, type, name):
      1..717     +  CDS            Venus: Venus is a basic (constitutively fluorescent) yellow fluorescent protein published in 2002, derived from Aequorea victoria. It is reported to be a rapidly-maturing weak dimer with moderate acid sensitivity.
    724..1440    +  CDS            Venus: Venus is a basic (constitutively fluorescent) yellow fluorescent protein published in 2002, derived from Aequorea victoria. It is reported to be a rapidly-maturing weak dimer with moderate acid sensitivity.
   1447..2166    +  CDS            Venus: yellow fluorescent protein (YFP) with fast and efficient maturation (Nagai et al., 2002) mammalian codon-optimized
   2308..2412    +  promoter       AmpR promoter: bla
   2403..2483    -  CDS            int (fragment): INT2_ECOLX - Protein inferred from homology: Swiss-Prot protein existence level 3. Putative integrase believed to be involved in the insertion of antibiotic resistance genes into plasmids and transposons. From Escherichia coli.
   2571..2627    +  CDS            GmR (fragment): gentamycin acetyltransferase; aacC1; confers resistance to gentamycin
   2634..3422    +  CDS            aadA: S3AD_ECOLX - Experimental evidence at protein level: Swiss-Prot protein existence level 1. Mediates bacterial resistance to the antibiotics streptomycin and spectinomycin. From Escherichia coli.
   3596..4184    +  rep_origin     ori: high-copy-number ColE1/pMB1/pBR322/pUC origin of replication
   4367..4416    +  CDS            lacI (fragment): lac repressor; lacI; The lac repressor binds to the lac operator to inhibit transcription in E. coli. This inhibition can be relieved by adding lactose or isopropyl-β-D-thiogalactopyranoside (IPTG).
>Addgene plasmid #112074 | pORFE0010 | addgene full sequence | sequence record 217639 | Addgene NGS Result
ATGGTGAGCAAGGGCGAGGAGCTGTTCACCGGGGTGGTGCCCATCCTGGTCGAGCTGGACGGCGACGTAA
ACGGCCACAAGTTCAGCGTGTCCGGCGAGGGCGAGGGCGATGCCACCTACGGCAAGCTGACCCTGAAGCT
GATCTGCACCACCGGCAAGCTGCCCGTGCCCTGGCCCACCCTCGTGACCACCCTGGGCTACGGCCTGCAG
TGCTTCGCCCGCTACCCCGACCACATGAAGCAGCACGACTTCTTCAAGTCCGCCATGCCCGAAGGCTACG
TCCAGGAGCGCACCATCTTCTTCAAGGACGACGGCAACTACAAGACCCGCGCCGAGGTGAAGTTCGAGGG
CGACACCCTGGTGAACCGCATCGAGCTGAAGGGCATCGACTTCAAGGAGGACGGCAACATCCTGGGGCAC
AAGCTGGAGTACAACTACAACAGCCACAACGTCTATATCACCGCCGACAAGCAGAAGAACGGCATCAAGG
CCAACTTCAAGATCCGCCACAACATCGAGGACGGCGGCGTGCAGCTCGCCGACCACTACCAGCAGAACAC
CCCCATCGGCGACGGCCCCGTGCTGCTGCCCGACAACCACTACCTGAGCTACCAGTCCGCCCTGAGCAAA
GACCCCAACGAGAAGCGCGATCACATGGTCCTGCTGGAGTTCGTGACCGCCGCCGGGATCACTCTCGGCA
TGGACGAGCTGTACAAGAGATCCATGGTGAGCAAGGGCGAGGAGCTGTTCACCGGGGTGGTGCCCATCCT
GGTCGAGCTGGACGGCGACGTAAACGGCCACAAGTTCAGCGTGTCCGGCGAGGGCGAGGGCGATGCCACC
TACGGCAAGCTGACCCTGAAGCTGATCTGCACCACCGGCAAGCTGCCCGTGCCCTGGCCCACCCTCGTGA
CCACCCTGGGCTACGGCCTGCAGTGCTTCGCCCGCTACCCCGACCACATGAAGCAGCACGACTTCTTCAA
GTCCGCCATGCCCGAAGGCTACGTCCAGGAGCGCACCATCTTCTTCAAGGACGACGGCAACTACAAGACC
CGCGCCGAGGTGAAGTTCGAGGGCGACACCCTGGTGAACCGCATCGAGCTGAAGGGCATCGACTTCAAGG
AGGACGGCAACATCCTGGGGCACAAGCTGGAGTACAACTACAACAGCCACAACGTCTATATCACCGCCGA
CAAGCAGAAGAACGGCATCAAGGCCAACTTCAAGATCCGCCACAACATCGAGGACGGCGGCGTGCAGCTC
GCCGACCACTACCAGCAGAACACCCCCATCGGCGACGGCCCCGTGCTGCTGCCCGACAACCACTACCTGA
GCTACCAGTCCGCCCTGAGCAAAGACCCCAACGAGAAGCGCGATCACATGGTCCTGCTGGAGTTCGTGAC
CGCCGCCGGGATCACTCTCGGCATGGACGAGCTGTACAAGAGATCCATGGTGAGCAAGGGCGAGGAGCTG
TTCACCGGGGTGGTGCCCATCCTGGTCGAGCTGGACGGCGACGTAAACGGCCACAAGTTCAGCGTGTCCG
GCGAGGGCGAGGGCGATGCCACCTACGGCAAGCTGACCCTGAAGCTGATCTGCACCACCGGCAAGCTGCC
CGTGCCCTGGCCCACCCTCGTGACCACCCTGGGCTACGGCCTGCAGTGCTTCGCCCGCTACCCCGACCAC
ATGAAGCAGCACGACTTCTTCAAGTCCGCCATGCCCGAAGGCTACGTCCAGGAGCGCACCATCTTCTTCA
AGGACGACGGCAACTACAAGACCCGCGCCGAGGTGAAGTTCGAGGGCGACACCCTGGTGAACCGCATCGA
GCTGAAGGGCATCGACTTCAAGGAGGACGGCAACATCCTGGGGCACAAGCTGGAGTACAACTACAACAGC
CACAACGTCTATATCACCGCCGACAAGCAGAAGAACGGCATCAAGGCCAACTTCAAGATCCGCCACAACA
TCGAGGACGGCGGCGTGCAGCTCGCCGACCACTACCAGCAGAACACCCCCATCGGCGACGGCCCCGTGCT
GCTGCCCGACAACCACTACCTGAGCTACCAGTCCGCCCTGAGCAAAGACCCCAACGAGAAGCGCGATCAC
ATGGTCCTGCTGGAGTTCGTGACCGCCGCCGGGATCACTCTCGGCATGGACGAGCTGTACAAGTAAGATT
AACTCGAGGTCCGCTTTGAGACCACGAAGTGGCTCTTCAGTGGACGAAAGGGCCTCGTGATACGCCTATT
TTTATAGGTTAATGTCATGATAATAATGGTTTCTTAGACGTCAGGTGGCACTTTTCGGGGAAATGTGCGC
GGAACCCCTATTTGTTTATTTTTCTAAATACATTCAAATATGTATCCGCTCATGAGACAATAACCCTGAT
AAATGCTTCAATAATATTGAAAAAGGAAGAGTATGCGCTCACGCAACTGGTCCAGAACCTTGACCGAACG
CAGCGGTGGTAACGGCGCAGTGGCGGTTTTCATGGCTTGTTATGACTGTTTTTTTTTGGGGTACAGTCTA
TGCCTCGGGCATCCAAGCAGCAAGCGCGTTACGCCGTGGGTCGATGTTTGATGTTATGGAGCAGCAACGA
TGTTACGCAGCAGGGCAGTCGCCCTAAAACAAAGTTAAACATCATGAGGGAAGCGGTGATCGCCGAAGTA
TCGACTCAACTATCAGAGGTAGTTGGCGTCATCGAGCGCCATCTCGAACCGACGTTGCTGGCCGTACATT
TGTACGGCTCCGCAGTGGATGGCGGCCTGAAGCCACACAGCGATATTGATTTGCTGGTTACGGTGACCGT
AAGGCTTGATGAAACAACGCGGCGAGCTTTGATCAACGACCTTTTGGAAACTTCGGCTTCCCCTGGAGAG
AGCGAGATTCTCCGCGCTGTAGAAGTCACCATTGTTGTGCACGACGACATCATTCCGTGGCGTTATCCAG
CTAAGCGCGAACTGCAATTTGGAGAATGGCAGCGCAATGACATTCTTGCAGGTATCTTCGAGCCAGCCAC
GATCGACATTGATCTGGCTATCTTGCTGACAAAAGCAAGAGAACATAGCGTTGCCTTGGTAGGTCCAGCG
GCGGAGGAACTCTTTGATCCGGTTCCTGAACAGGATCTATTTGAGGCGCTAAATGAAACCTTAACGCTAT
GGAACTCGCCGCCCGACTGGGCTGGCGATGAGCGAAATGTAGTGCTTACGTTGTCCCGCATTTGGTACAG
CGCAGTAACCGGCAAAATCGCGCCGAAGGATGTCGCTGCCGACTGGGCAATGGAGCGCCTGCCGGCCCAG
TATCAGCCCGTCATACTTGAAGCTAGACAGGCTTATCTTGGACAAGAAGAAGATCGCTTGGCCTCGCGCG
CAGATCAGTTGGAAGAATTTGTCCATTACGTAAAAGGCGAGATCACCAAGGTAGTCGGCAAATAACTGTC
AGACCAAGTTTACTCATATATACTTTAGATTGATTTAAAACTTCATTTTTAATTTAAAAGGATCTAGGTG
AAGATCCTTTTTGATAATCTCATGACCAAAATCCCTTAACGTGAGTTTTCGTTCCACTGAGCGTCAGACC
CCGTAGAAAAGATCAAAGGATCTTCTTGAGATCCTTTTTTTCTGCGCGTAATCTGCTGCTTGCAAACAAA
AAAACCACCGCTACCAGCGGTGGTTTGTTTGCCGGATCAAGAGCTACCAACTCTTTTTCCGAAGGTAACT
GGCTTCAGCAGAGCGCAGATACCAAATACTGTTCTTCTAGTGTAGCCGTAGTTAGGCCACCACTTCAAGA
ACTCTGTAGCACCGCCTACATACCTCGCTCTGCTAATCCTGTTACCAGTGGCTGCTGCCAGTGGCGATAA
GTCGTGTCTTACCGGGTTGGACTCAAGACGATAGTTACCGGATAAGGCGCAGCGGTCGGGCTGAACGGGG
GGTTCGTGCACACAGCCCAGCTTGGAGCGAACGACCTACACCGAACTGAGATACCTACAGCGTGAGCTAT
GAGAAAGCGCCACGCTTCCCGAAGGGAGAAAGGCGGACAGGTATCCGGTAAGCGGCAGGGTCGGAACAGG
AGAGCGCACGAGGGAGCTTCCAGGGGGAAACGCCTGGTATCTTTATAGTCCTGTCGGGTTTCGCCACCTC
TGACTTGAGCGTCGATTTTTGTGATGCTCGTCAGGGGGGCGGAGCCTATGGAAAAACGCCAGCAACGCGG
CCTTTTTACGGTTCCTGGCCTTTTGCTGGCCTTTTGCTCACATGTTCTTTCCTGCGTTATCCCCTGATTC
TGTGGATAACCGTATTACCGCCTTTGAGTGAGCTGATACCGCTCGCCGCAGCCGAACGACCGAGCGCAGC
GAGTCAGTGAGCGAGGAAGCGGAAGAGCGCCCAATACGCAAACCGCCTCTCCCCGCGCGTTGGCCGATTC
ATTAATCACTCTGTGGTCTCATTCGGCTGGATCC
